Addgene plasmid #55073: mCherry-Lysosomes-20
Purpose: Localization: Lysosome Membrane, Excitation: 587, Emission: 610
Depositing lab: Michael Davidson. Depositing organization: Florida State University, Tallahassee.
Backbone
  Vector backbone: mCherry
  Backbone size w/o insert (bp): 4750
  Vector type: Mammalian Expression
  Selectable markers: Neomycin (select with G418)
Growth in bacteria
  Bacterial resistance: Kanamycin, 50 μg/mL
  Growth temperature: 37°C
  Growth strain: DH5alpha
  Copy number: High Copy
Gene/Insert
  Gene/Insert name: LAMP1 (alt name: NM_012857.2)
  Species: R. norvegicus (rat)
  Promoter: CMV
  Tag / fusion protein: mCherry (C terminal on backbone)
  Cloning method: Unknown
  Sequencing primers: 5′ CMV-F; 3′ SV40pA-R
Terms and licenses: Academic/Nonprofit Terms; Industry Terms: Not Available to Industry
Depositor comments: . Excitation = 587; Emission = 610
How to cite: mCherry-Lysosomes-20 was a gift from Michael Davidson (Addgene plasmid # 55073 ; http://n2t.net/addgene:55073 ; RRID:Addgene_55073)
