[The description below was written by a language model from this plasmid's Addgene catalogue record and pLannotate feature annotations shown in this document.]
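Description:
mCherry-Lysosomes-20 is a mammalian expression plasmid that marks lysosomal membranes with a red fluorescent protein. It is built on an mCherry fusion backbone with the layout of a classic N1-type fluorescent protein vector. The sequenced record is 5,952 nt. Propagation in E. coli relies on a high-copy ColE1/pUC-type origin, and an f1 origin is also present. A single NeoR/KanR gene (Tn5 aminoglycoside phosphotransferase) serves both hosts. It sits behind tandem bacterial (AmpR/bla) and SV40 early promoters and ends with the HSV TK polyadenylation signal, so it gives kanamycin resistance in bacteria and G418 resistance in transfected mammalian cells. The short annotations for ble, bGH poly(A) and SV40 large T antigen are fragments, most likely residual backbone sequence or incidental matches rather than functional elements.

The payload is the rat LAMP1 coding sequence (lysosome-associated membrane glycoprotein 1), placed downstream of the human CMV immediate early enhancer and promoter and a remnant of the multiple cloning site. LAMP1 is followed, after a short gap consistent with a linker, by mCherry, so the fluorescent protein is fused to the C terminus of LAMP1. The transcript ends at the SV40 poly(A) signal. The "20" in the name may refer to the linker length, but the record does not say so, and the cloning method is listed as unknown.

LAMP1 is an abundant transmembrane protein of the lysosome, so the fusion carries mCherry to the lysosomal membrane. This allows lysosomes to be seen in live or fixed mammalian cells by fluorescence microscopy, with recorded excitation at 587 nm and emission at 610 nm. Typical uses are organelle labelling, colocalization and trafficking studies, either after transient transfection or in G418-selected stable lines.
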