Features (pLannotate 1.2.2; 16 found; start..end, strand, type, name):
      1..304     +  enhancer       CMV enhancer: human cytomegalovirus immediate early enhancer
    305..508     +  promoter       CMV promoter: human cytomegalovirus (CMV) immediate early promoter
    531..559     +  misc_feature   MCS (fragment): multiple cloning site
    566..1787    +  CDS            LAMP1 (fragment): rat lysosome-associated membrane glycoprotein 1
   1847..2554    +  CDS            mCherry: mCherry is a basic (constitutively fluorescent) red fluorescent protein published in 2004, derived from Discosoma sp.. It is reported to be a very rapidly-maturing monomer with low acid sensitivity.
   2574..2657    +  CDS            large T antigen (fragment): large T antigen from SV40 (simian virus 40)
   2680..2801    +  polyA_signal   SV40 poly(A) signal: SV40 polyadenylation signal
   2835..3263    -  rep_origin     f1 ori (sequence partly withheld): f1 bacteriophage origin of replication; arrow indicates direction of (+) strand synthesis
   3290..3394    +  promoter       AmpR promoter: bla
   3396..3753    +  promoter       SV40 promoter: SV40 enhancer and early promoter
   3788..4582    +  CDS            NeoR/KanR: aminoglycoside phosphotransferase from Tn5; aph(3')-II (or nptII); confers resistance to neomycin, kanamycin, and G418 (Geneticin®)
   4603..4755    +  CDS            ble (fragment): BLE_KLEPN - Experimental evidence at protein level: Swiss-Prot protein existence level 1. Binding protein with a strong affinity to the bleomycin family of antibiotics. Binds to CL990; an antimitotic-antibiotic compound. From Klebsiella pneumoniae.
   4814..4861    +  polyA_signal   HSV TK poly(A) signal: herpes simplex virus thymidine kinase polyadenylation signal (Cole and Stacy, 1985)
   4952..4968    -  polyA_signal   bGH poly(A) signal (fragment): bovine growth hormone polyadenylation signal
   5190..5778    +  rep_origin     ori: high-copy-number ColE1/pMB1/pBR322/pUC origin of replication
   5893..5952    +  enhancer       CMV enhancer (fragment): human cytomegalovirus immediate early enhancer
>Addgene plasmid #55073 | mCherry-Lysosomes-20 | addgene full sequence | sequence record 215601 | Addgene NGS Result
CGTTACATAACTTACGGTAAATGGCCCGCCTGGCTGACCGCCCAACGACCCCCGCCCATTGACGTCAATA
ATGACGTATGTTCCCATAGTAACGCCAATAGGGACTTTCCATTGACGTCAATGGGTGGAGTATTTACGGT
AAACTGCCCACTTGGCAGTACATCAAGTGTATCATATGCCAAGTACGCCCCCTATTGACGTCAATGACGG
TAAATGGCCCGCCTGGCATTATGCCCAGTACATGACCTTATGGGACTTTCCTACTTGGCAGTACATCTAC
GTATTAGTCATCGCTATTACCATGGTGATGCGGTTTTGGCAGTACATCAATGGGCGTGGATAGCGGTTTG
ACTCACGGGGATTTCCAAGTCTCCACCCCATTGACGTCAATGGGAGTTTGTTTTGGCACCAAAATCAACG
GGACTTTCCAAAATGTCGTAACAACTCCGCCCCATTGACGCAAATGGGCGGTAGGCGTGTACGGTGGGAG
GTCTATATAAGCAGAGCTGGTTTAGTGAACCGTCAGATCCGCTAGCGCTACCGGACTCAGATCTCGAGCG
CCACCATGGCGGCCCCGGGCGCCCGGCGGCCGCTGCTCCTGTTGCTGCTGGCAGGCCTTGCACACAGCGC
CCCAGCACTGTTCGAGGTGAAAGACAACAACGGCACAGCGTGTATAATGGCCAGCTTCTCTGCCTCCTTT
CTGACCACCTATGAGGCTGGACATGTTTCTAAGGTCTCGAATATGACCCTGCCAGCCTCTGCAGAAGTCC
TGAAGAATAGCAGCTCTTGTGGTGAAAAGAATGCTTCTGAGCCCACCCTCGCAATCACCTTTGGAGAAGG
ATATTTACTGAAACTCACCTTCACAAAAAACACAACACGTTACAGTGTCCAGCACATGTATTTCACATAT
AACCTGTCAGACACACAATTCTTTCCCAATGCCAGCTCCAAAGGGCCCGACACTGTGGATTCCACAACTG
ACATCAAGGCAGACATCAACAAAACATACCGATGTGTCAGCGACATCAGGGTCTACATGAAGAATGTGAC
CATTGTGCTCTGGGACGCTACTATCCAGGCCTACCTGCCGAGTAGCAACTTCAGCAAGGAAGAGACACGC
TGCCCACAGGATCAACCTTCCCCAACTACTGGGCCACCCAGCCCCTCACCACCACTTGTGCCCACAAACC
CCAGTGTGTCCAAGTACAATGTGACTGGTGACAATGGAACCTGCCTGCTGGCCTCTATGGCACTGCAACT
CAACATCACCTACATGAAGAAGGACAACACGACTGTGACCAGAGCATTCAACATCAACCCAAGTGACAAA
TATAGTGGGACTTGCGGTGCCCAGTTGGTGACCCTGAAGGTGGGGAACAAGAGCAGAGTCCTGGAGCTGC
AGTTTGGGATGAATGCCACTTCTAGCCTGTTTTTCCTGCAAGGAGTTCAGTTGAACATGACTCTTCCTGA
TGCCATAGAGCCCACGTTCAGCACCTCCAACTATTCCCTGAAAGCTCTTCAGGCCAGTGTCGGCAACTCA
TACAAGTGCAACAGTGAGGAGCACATCTTTGTCAGCAAGGCGCTCGCCCTCAATGTCTTCAGCGTGCAAG
TCCAGGCTTTCAGGGTAGAAAGTGACAGGTTTGGGTCTGTGGAAGAGTGTGTACAGGACGGTAACAACAT
GCTGATCCCCATTGCTGTGGGCGGGGCCCTGGCAGGGCTGGTCCTCATCGTCCTCATCGCCTACCTCATC
GGCAGGAAGAGGAGTCACGCGGGCTATCAGACCATCTCGGAATTCGGCTCCACCGGCTCCACCGGCTCCA
CCGGCGCGGATCCACCGGTCGCCACCATGGTGAGCAAGGGCGAGGAGGATAACATGGCCATCATCAAGGA
GTTCATGCGCTTCAAGGTGCACATGGAGGGCTCCGTGAACGGCCACGAGTTCGAGATCGAGGGCGAGGGC
GAGGGCCGCCCCTACGAGGGCACCCAGACCGCCAAGCTGAAGGTGACCAAGGGTGGCCCCCTGCCCTTCG
CCTGGGACATCCTGTCCCCTCAGTTCATGTACGGCTCCAAGGCCTACGTGAAGCACCCCGCCGACATCCC
CGACTACTTGAAGCTGTCCTTCCCCGAGGGCTTCAAGTGGGAGCGCGTGATGAACTTCGAGGACGGCGGC
GTGGTGACCGTGACCCAGGACTCCTCCCTGCAGGACGGCGAGTTCATCTACAAGGTGAAGCTGCGCGGCA
CCAACTTCCCCTCCGACGGCCCCGTAATGCAGAAGAAGACCATGGGCTGGGAGGCCTCCTCCGAGCGGAT
GTACCCCGAGGACGGCGCCCTGAAGGGCGAGATCAAGCAGAGGCTGAAGCTGAAGGACGGCGGCCACTAC
GACGCTGAGGTCAAGACCACCTACAAGGCCAAGAAGCCCGTGCAGCTGCCCGGCGCCTACAACGTCAACA
TCAAGTTGGACATCACCTCCCACAACGAGGACTACACCATCGTGGAACAGTACGAACGCGCCGAGGGCCG
CCACTCCACCGGCGGCATGGACGAGCTGTACAAGTAAAGCGGCCGCGACTCTAGATCATAATCAGCCATA
CCACATTTGTAGAGGTTTTACTTGCTTTAAAAAACCTCCCACACCTCCCCCTGAACCTGAAACATAAAAT
GAATGCAATTGTTGTTGTTAACTTGTTTATTGCAGCTTATAATGGTTACAAATAAAGCAATAGCATCACA
AATTTCACAAATAAAGCATTTTTTTCACTGCATTCTAGTTGTGGTTTGTCCAAACTCATCAATGTATCTT
AAGGCGTAAATTGTAAGCGTTAATATTTTGTTAAAATTCGCGTTAAATTTTTGTTAAATCAGCTCATTTT
TTAACCAATAGGCCGAAATCGGCAAAATCCCTTATAAATCAAAAGAATAGACCGAGATAGGGT
[37 nt withheld, positions 2934-2970]
AAAGAACGTGGACTCCAACGTCAAAGG
[49 nt withheld, positions 2998-3046]
T
[91 nt withheld, positions 3048-3138]
G
[124 nt withheld, positions 3140-3263]
CAGGTGGCACTTTTCGGGGAAATGTGCGCGGAACCCCTATTTGTTTATTTTTCTAAATACATTCAAATAT
GTATCCGCTCATGAGACAATAACCCTGATAAATGCTTCAATAATATTGAAAAAGGAAGAGTCCTGAGGCG
GAAAGAACCAGCTGTGGAATGTGTGTCAGTTAGGGTGTGGAAAGTCCCCAGGCTCCCCAGCAGGCAGAAG
TATGCAAAGCATGCATCTCAATTAGTCAGCAACCAGGTGTGGAAAGTCCCCAGGCTCCCCAGCAGGCAGA
AGTATGCAAAGCATGCATCTCAATTAGTCAGCAACCATAGTCCCGCCCCTAACTCCGCCCATCCCGCCCC
TAACTCCGCCCAGTTCCGCCCATTCTCCGCCCCATGGCTGACTAATTTTTTTTATTTATGCAGAGGCCGA
GGCCGCCTCGGCCTCTGAGCTATTCCAGAAGTAGTGAGGAGGCTTTTTTGGAGGCCTAGGCTTTTGCAAA
GATCGATCAAGAGACAGGATGAGGATCGTTTCGCATGATTGAACAAGATGGATTGCACGCAGGTTCTCCG
GCCGCTTGGGTGGAGAGGCTATTCGGCTATGACTGGGCACAACAGACAATCGGCTGCTCTGATGCCGCCG
TGTTCCGGCTGTCAGCGCAGGGGCGCCCGGTTCTTTTTGTCAAGACCGACCTGTCCGGTGCCCTGAATGA
ACTGCAAGACGAGGCAGCGCGGCTATCGTGGCTGGCCACGACGGGCGTTCCTTGCGCAGCTGTGCTCGAC
GTTGTCACTGAAGCGGGAAGGGACTGGCTGCTATTGGGCGAAGTGCCGGGGCAGGATCTCCTGTCATCTC
ACCTTGCTCCTGCCGAGAAAGTATCCATCATGGCTGATGCAATGCGGCGGCTGCATACGCTTGATCCGGC
TACCTGCCCATTCGACCACCAAGCGAAACATCGCATCGAGCGAGCACGTACTCGGATGGAAGCCGGTCTT
GTCGATCAGGATGATCTGGACGAAGAGCATCAGGGGCTCGCGCCAGCCGAACTGTTCGCCAGGCTCAAGG
CGAGCATGCCCGACGGCGAGGATCTCGTCGTGACCCATGGCGATGCCTGCTTGCCGAATATCATGGTGGA
AAATGGCCGCTTTTCTGGATTCATCGACTGTGGCCGGCTGGGTGTGGCGGACCGCTATCAGGACATAGCG
TTGGCTACCCGTGATATTGCTGAAGAGCTTGGCGGCGAATGGGCTGACCGCTTCCTCGTGCTTTACGGTA
TCGCCGCTCCCGATTCGCAGCGCATCGCCTTCTATCGCCTTCTTGACGAGTTCTTCTGAGCGGGACTCTG
GGGTTCGAAATGACCGACCAAGCGACGCCCAACCTGCCATCACGAGATTTCGATTCCACCGCCGCCTTCT
ATGAAAGGTTGGGCTTCGGAATCGTTTTCCGGGACGCCGGCTGGATGATCCTCCAGCGCGGGGATCTCAT
GCTGGAGTTCTTCGCCCACCCTAGGGGGAGGCTAACTGAAACACGGAAGGAGACAATACCGGAAGGAACC
CGCGCTATGACGGCAATAAAAAGACAGAATAAAACGCACGGTGTTGGGTCGTTTGTTCATAAACGCGGGG
TTCGGTCCCAGGGCTGGCACTCTGTCGATACCCCACCGAGACCCCATTGGGGCCAATACGCCCGCGTTTC
TTCCTTTTCCCCACCCCACCCCCCAAGTTCGGGTGAAGGCCCAGGGCTCGCAGCCAACGTCGGGGCGGCA
GGCCCTGCCATAGCCTCAGGTTACTCATATATACTTTAGATTGATTTAAAACTTCATTTTTAATTTAAAA
GGATCTAGGTGAAGATCCTTTTTGATAATCTCATGACCAAAATCCCTTAACGTGAGTTTTCGTTCCACTG
AGCGTCAGACCCCGTAGAAAAGATCAAAGGATCTTCTTGAGATCCTTTTTTTCTGCGCGTAATCTGCTGC
TTGCAAACAAAAAAACCACCGCTACCAGCGGTGGTTTGTTTGCCGGATCAAGAGCTACCAACTCTTTTTC
CGAAGGTAACTGGCTTCAGCAGAGCGCAGATACCAAATACTGTTCTTCTAGTGTAGCCGTAGTTAGGCCA
CCACTTCAAGAACTCTGTAGCACCGCCTACATACCTCGCTCTGCTAATCCTGTTACCAGTGGCTGCTGCC
AGTGGCGATAAGTCGTGTCTTACCGGGTTGGACTCAAGACGATAGTTACCGGATAAGGCGCAGCGGTCGG
GCTGAACGGGGGGTTCGTGCACACAGCCCAGCTTGGAGCGAACGACCTACACCGAACTGAGATACCTACA
GCGTGAGCTATGAGAAAGCGCCACGCTTCCCGAAGGGAGAAAGGCGGACAGGTATCCGGTAAGCGGCAGG
GTCGGAACAGGAGAGCGCACGAGGGAGCTTCCAGGGGGAAACGCCTGGTATCTTTATAGTCCTGTCGGGT
TTCGCCACCTCTGACTTGAGCGTCGATTTTTGTGATGCTCGTCAGGGGGGCGGAGCCTATGGAAAAACGC
CAGCAACGCGGCCTTTTTACGGTTCCTGGCCTTTTGCTGGCCTTTTGCTCACATGTTCTTTCCTGCGTTA
TCCCCTGATTCTGTGGATAACCGTATTACCGCCATGCATTAGTTATTAATAGTAATCAATTACGGGGTCA
TTAGTTCATAGCCCATATATGGAGTTCCG
