>Addgene plasmid #55073 | mCherry-Lysosomes-20 | depositor partial sequence | sequence record 85457 | insert sequence
CGTCAGATCCGCTAGCGCTACCGGACTCAGATCTCGAGCGCCACCATGGCGGCCCCGGGCGCCCGGCGGC
CGCTGCTCCTGTTGCTGCTGGCAGGCCTTGCACACAGCGCCCCAGCACTGTTCGAGGTGAAAGACAACAA
CGGCACAGCGTGTATAATGGCCAGCTTCTCTGCCTCCTTTCTGACCACCTATGAGGCTGGACATGTTTCT
AAGGTCTCGAATATGACCCTGCCAGCCTCTGCAGAAGTCCTGAAGAATAGCAGCTCTTGTGGTGAAAAGA
ATGCTTCTGAGCCCACCCTCGCAATCACCTTTGGAGAAGGATATTTACTGAAACTCACCTTCACAAAAAA
CACAACACGTTACAGTGTCCAGCACATGTATTTCACATATAACCTGTCAGACACACAATTCTTTCCCAAT
GCCAGCTCCAAAGGGCCCGACACTGTGGATTCCACAACTGACATCAAGGCAGACATCAACAAAACATACC
GATGTGTCAGCGACATCAGGGTCTACATGAAGAATGTGACCATTGTGCTCTGGGACGCTACTATCCAGGC
CTACCTGCCGAGTAGCAACTTCAGCAAGGAAGAGACACGCTGCCCACAGGATCAACCTTCCCCAACTACT
GGGCCACCCAGCCCCTCACCACCACTTGTGCCCACAAACCCCAGTGTGTCCAAGTACAATGTGACTGGTG
ACAATGGAACCTGCCTGCTGGCCTCTATGGCACTGCAACTCAACATCACCTACATGAAGAAGGACAACAC
GACTGTGACCAGAGCATTCAACATCAACCCAAGTGACAAATATAGTGGGACTTGCGGTGCCCAGTTGGTG
ACCCTGAAGGTGGGGAACAAGAGCAGAGTCCTGGAGCTGCAGTTTGGGATGAATGCCACTTCTAGCCTGT
TTTTCCTGCAAGGAGTTCAGTTGAACATGACTCTTCCTGATGCCATAGAGCCCACGTTCAGCACCTCCAA
CTATTCCCTGAAAGCTCTTCAGGCCAGTGTCGGCAACTCATACAAGTGCAACAGTGAGGAGCACATCTTT
GTCAGCAAGGCGCTCGCCCTCAATGTCTTCAGCGTGCAAGTCCAGGCTTTCAGGGTAGAAAGTGACAGGT
TTGGGTCTGTGGAAGAGTGTGTACAGGACGGTAACAACATGCTGATCCCCATTGCTGTGGGCGGGGCCCT
GGCAGGGCTGGTCCTCATCGTCCTCATCGCCTACCTCATCGGCAGGAAGAGGAGTCACGCGGGCTATCAG
ACCATCTCGGAATTCGGCTCCACCGGCTCCACCGGCTCCACCGGCGCGGATCCACCGGTCGCCACCATGG
TGAGCAAGGGCGAGGAGGATAACATGGCCATCATCAAGGAGTTCATGCGCTTCAAGGTGCACATGGAGGG
CTCCGTGAACGGCCACGAGTTCGAGATCGAGGGCGAGGGCGAGGGCCGCCCCTACGAGGGCACCCAGACC
GCCAAGCTGAAGGTGACCAAGGGTGGCCCCCTGCCCTTCGCCTGGGACATCCTGTCCCCTCAGTTCATGT
ACGGCTCCAAGGCCTACGTGAAGCACCCCGCCGACATCCCCGACTACTTGAAGCTGTCCTTCCCCGAGGG
CTTCAAGTGGGAGCGCGTGATGAACTTCGAGGACGGCGGCGTGGTGACCGTGACCCAGGACTCCTCCCTG
CAGGACGGCGAGTTCATCTACAAGGTGAAGCTGCGCGGCACCAACTTCCCCTCCGACGGCCCCGTAATGC
AGAAGAAGACCATGGGCTGGGAGGCCTCCTCCGAGCGGATGTACCCCGAGGACGGCGCCCTGAAGGGCGA
GATCAAGCAGAGGCTGAAGCTGAAGGACGGCGGCCACTACGACGCTGAGGTCAAGACCACCTACAAGGCC
AAGAAGCCCGTGCAGCTGCCCGGCGCCTACAACGTCAACATCAAGTTGGACATCACCTCCCACAACGAGG
ACTACACCATCGTGGAACAGTACGAACGCGCCGAGGGCCGCCACTCCACCGGCGGCATGGACGAGCTGTA
CAAGTAAAGCGGCCGCGACTCTAGATCATAATCAGCCATACCACATT
