>Addgene plasmid #55073 | mCherry-Lysosomes-20 | addgene partial sequence | sequence record 100054 | C-ter-GFP 5'-CTCCTCGCCCTTGCTCAC-3'
GGAGCCGGTGGAGCCGGTGGAGCCGAATTCCGAGATGGTCTGATAGCCCGCGTGACTCCTCTTCCTGCCG
ATGAGGTAGGCGATGAGGACGATGAGGACCAGCCCTGCCAGGGCCCCGCCCACAGCAATGGGGATCAGCA
TGTTGTTACCGTCCTGTACACACTCTTCCACAGACCCAAACCTGTCACTTTCTACCCTGAAAGCCTGGAC
TTGCACGCTGAAGACATTGAGGGCGAGCGCCTTGCTGACAAAGATGTGCTCCTCACTGTTGCACTTGTAT
GAGTTGCCGACACTGGCCTGAAGAGCTTTCAGGGAATAGTTGGAGGTGCTGAACGTGGGCTCTATGGCAT
CAGGAAGAGTCATGTTCAACTGAACTCCTTGCAGGAAAAACAGGCTAGAAGTGGCATTCATCCCAAACTG
CAGCTCCAGGACTCTGCTCTTGTTCCCCACCTTCAGGGTCACCAACTGGGCACCGCAAGTCCCACTATAT
TTGTCACTTGGGTTGATGTTGAATGCTCTGGTCACAGTCGTGTTGTCCTTCTTCATGTAGGTGATGTTGA
GTTGCAGTGCCATAGAGGCCAGCAGGCAGGTTCCATTGTCACCAGTCACATTGTACTTGGACACACTGGG
GTTTGTGGGCACAAGTGGTGGTGAGGGGCTGGGTGGCCCAGTAGTTGGGGAAGGTTGATCCTGTGGGCAG
CGTGTCTCTTCCTTGCTGAAGTTGCTACTCGGCAGGTAGGCCTGGATAGTAGCGTCCCAGAGCACAATGG
TCACATTCTTCATGTAGACCCTGATGTCGCTGACACATCGGTATGTTTTGTTGATGTCTGCCTTGATGTC
AGTTGTGGAATCCACAGTGTC
